Addgene plasmid #114170: pStA1EZ
Purpose: (Empty Backbone) Start-Stop Assembly Level 1EZ plasmid
Depositing lab: John Heap. Depositing organization: Imperial College London. Publication: Start-Stop Assembly: a functionally scarless DNA assembly system optimized for metabolic engineering. Taylor GM, Mordaka PM, Heap JT. Nucleic Acids Res. 2018 Nov 20. pii: 5193345. doi: 10.1093/nar/gky1182. PubMed 30462270.
Backbone
  Vector backbone: pACYC184
  Backbone size (bp): 3488
  Vector type: Synthetic Biology
Growth in bacteria
  Bacterial resistance: Tetracycline, 10 μg/mL
  Growth temperature: 37°C
  Growth strain: DH5alpha
  Copy number: Low Copy
Gene/Insert
  Gene/Insert name: None
  Cloning method: Unknown
  Sequencing primers: 5′ OligoGT339 GTTGAGGACCCGGCTAGG; 3′ OligoGT340 TGTGACGGAAGATCACTTCG
Terms and licenses: Academic/Nonprofit Terms; Industry Terms: Not Available to Industry
Depositor comments: Accession Number MG649429, Alternative ID = pGT409 . Please visit https://www.biorxiv.org/content/early/2018/07/04/361626 for bioRxiv preprint.
How to cite: pStA1EZ was a gift from John Heap (Addgene plasmid # 114170 ; http://n2t.net/addgene:114170 ; RRID:Addgene_114170)
