[The description below was written by a language model from this plasmid's Addgene catalogue record, the feature table of its GenBank file and pLannotate feature annotations shown in this document.]
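Description:
pStA1EZ is an empty destination backbone for the Start-Stop Assembly system, a hierarchical, functionally scarless DNA assembly method developed for metabolic engineering. It is catalogued as the "Level 1EZ" plasmid of that system. The 3,488 bp circular vector is derived from pACYC184 and is maintained in E. coli through the p15A origin of replication. This origin gives a low to medium copy number and is compatible with ColE1-type plasmids in the same cell. Selection is by tetracycline, through the tetracycline efflux gene (TcR) expressed from its native tet promoter.

The record lists no insert. The position that would receive assembled parts holds a lacZ-alpha cassette made up of a CAP binding site, lac promoter and lac operator driving the LacZ-alpha fragment, with a pUC18/19-type multiple cloning site embedded in it. The cassette is bracketed by the phage lambda t0 terminator upstream and the E. coli rrnB T1 terminator downstream, which should insulate the assembly site from transcription in the surrounding backbone. An arrangement like this usually serves as a blue/white screening placeholder: replacing lacZ-alpha with assembled DNA abolishes alpha-complementation, so correct clones appear white in a suitable host. The record does not say this explicitly, and it does not annotate the restriction sites or fusion overhangs used for assembly or explain what the "EZ" designation means. The automated annotation also picks up short fragments of IS1, an RSF-type origin and a bom region. These are probably remnants of the pACYC184 backbone or partial sequence matches rather than functional elements.
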