LOCUS       Exported 3488 bp ds-DNA circular SYN 13-MAY-2021
DEFINITION  Start-Stop Assembly Level 1EZ plasmid.
ACCESSION   .
VERSION     .
KEYWORDS    pStA1EZ
SOURCE      synthetic DNA construct
  ORGANISM  synthetic DNA construct
REFERENCE   1 (bases 1 to 3488)
  AUTHORS   Taylor GM, Mordaka PM, Heap JT
  TITLE     Start-Stop Assembly: a functionally scarless DNA assembly system
            optimized for metabolic engineering.
  JOURNAL   Nucleic Acids Res. 2018 Nov 20. pii: 5193345. doi:
            10.1093/nar/gky1182.
  PUBMED    30462270
REFERENCE   2 (bases 1 to 3488)
  AUTHORS   .
  TITLE     Direct Submission
  JOURNAL   Exported May 13, 2021 from SnapGene Server 1.1.58
            http://www.snapgene.com
FEATURES             Location/Qualifiers
     source          1..3488
                     /organism="synthetic DNA construct"
                     /mol_type="other DNA"
     terminator      1..95
                     /label=lambda t0 terminator
                     /note="transcription terminator from phage lambda"
     protein_bind    144..165
                     /label=CAP binding site
                     /bound_moiety="E. coli catabolite activator protein"
                     /note="CAP binding activates transcription in the presence
                     of cAMP."
     promoter        180..210
                     /label=lac promoter
                     /note="promoter for the E. coli lac operon"
     protein_bind    218..234
                     /label=lac operator
                     /bound_moiety="lac repressor encoded by lacI"
                     /note="The lac repressor binds to the lac operator to
                     inhibit transcription in E. coli. This inhibition can be
                     relieved by adding lactose or
                     isopropyl-beta-D-thiogalactopyranoside (IPTG)."
     primer_bind     223..245
                     /label=M13/pUC Reverse
                     /note="In lacZ gene"
     primer_bind     242..258
                     /label=M13 rev
                     /note="common sequencing primer, one of multiple similar
                     variants"
     primer_bind     242..258
                     /label=M13 Reverse
                     /note="In lacZ gene. Also called M13-rev"
     CDS             254..577
                     /codon_start=1
                     /gene="lacZ fragment"
                     /product="LacZ-alpha fragment of beta-galactosidase"
                     /label=lacZ-alpha
                     /translation="MTMITPSLHACRSTLEDPRVPSSNSLAVVLQRRDWENPGVTQLNR
                     LAAHPPFASWRNSEEARTDRPSQQLRSLNGEWRLMRYFLLTHLCGISHRIWCTLSTICS
                     DAA"
     misc_feature    271..327
                     /label=MCS
                     /note="pUC18/19 multiple cloning site"
     primer_bind     complement(328..345)
                     /label=M13 Forward
                     /note="In lacZ gene. Also called M13-F20 or M13 (-21)
                     Forward"
     primer_bind     complement(328..344)
                     /label=M13 fwd
                     /note="common sequencing primer, one of multiple similar
                     variants"
     primer_bind     complement(337..359)
                     /label=M13/pUC Forward
                     /note="In lacZ gene"
     primer_bind     complement(553..572)
                     /label=pRS-marker
                     /note="pRS vectors, use to sequence yeast selectable
                     marker"
     terminator      605..691
                     /gene="Escherichia coli rrnB"
                     /label=rrnB T1 terminator
                     /note="transcription terminator T1 from the E. coli rrnB
                     gene"
     primer_bind     complement(1094..1111)
                     /label=L4440
                     /note="L4440 vector, forward primer"
     rep_origin      complement(1228..1773)
                     /direction=LEFT
                     /label=p15A ori
                     /note="Plasmids containing the medium-copy-number p15A
                     origin of replication can be propagated in E. coli cells
                     that contain a second plasmid with the ColE1 origin. "
     primer_bind     complement(1308..1327)
                     /label=pBR322ori-F
                     /note="pBR322 origin, forward primer"
     promoter        1885..1913
                     /label=tet promoter
                     /note="E. coli promoter for tetracycline efflux protein
                     gene"
     CDS             1961..3151
                     /codon_start=1
                     /gene="tet"
                     /product="tetracycline efflux protein"
                     /label=TcR
                     /note="confers resistance to tetracycline"
                     /translation="MKSNNALIVILGTVTLDAVGIGLVMPVLPGLLRDIVHSDSIASHY
                     GVLLALYALMQFLCAPVLGALSDRFGRRPVLLASLLGATIDYAIMATTPVLWILYAGRI
                     VAGITGATGAVAGAYIADITDGEDRARHFGLMSACFGVGMVAGPVAGGLLGAISLHAPF
                     LAAAVLNGLNLLLGCFLMQESHKGERRPMPLRAFNPVSSFRWARGMTIVAALMTVFFIM
                     QLVGQVPAALWVIFGEDRFRWSATMIGLSLAVFGILHALAQAFVTGPATKRFGEKQAII
                     AGMAADALGYVLLAFATRGWMAFPIMILLASGGIGMPALQAMLSRQVDDDHQGQLQGSL
                     AALTSLTSIIGPLIVTAIYAASASTWNGLAWIVGAALYLVCLPALRRGAWSRATST"
     primer_bind     complement(2313..2332)
                     /label=pBRrevBam
                     /note="pBR322 vectors, tet region, downstream of BamHI,
                     reverse primer"
ORIGIN
        1 gactcctgtt gatagatcca gtaatgacct cagaactcca tctggatttg ttcagaacgc
       61 tcggttgccg ccgggcgttt tttattggtg agaatggtct cacgctcaga gaagagccag
      121 tagggcagtg agcgcaacgc aattaatgtg agttagctca ctcattaggc accccaggct
      181 ttacacttta tgcttccggc tcgtatgttg tgtggaattg tgagcggata acaatttcac
      241 acaggaaaca gctatgacca tgattacgcc aagcttgcat gcctgcaggt cgactctaga
      301 ggatccccgg gtaccgagct cgaattcact ggccgtcgtt ttacaacgtc gtgactggga
      361 aaaccctggc gttacccaac ttaatcgcct tgcagcacat ccccctttcg ccagctggcg
      421 taatagcgaa gaggcccgca ccgatcgccc ttcccaacag ttgcgcagcc tgaatggcga
      481 atggcgcctg atgcggtatt ttctccttac gcatctgtgc ggtatttcac accgcatatg
      541 gtgcactctc agtacaatct gctctgatgc cgcatagttt ccgctcttca ggatactaga
      601 gaccatttgt cctactcagg agagcgttca ccgacaaaca acagataaaa cgaaaggccc
      661 agtctttcga ctgagccttt cgttttattt gatgcccgaa agggcctcgt gatacgccaa
      721 aagttggccc agggcttccc ggtatcaaca gggacaccag gatttattta ttctgcgaag
      781 tgatcttccg tcacaggtat ttattcggcg caaagtgtgt cgggtgatgc tgccaactta
      841 ctgatttagt gtatgatggt gtttttgagg tgctccagtg gcttctgttt ctatcagctg
      901 tccctcctgt tcagctactg acggggtggt gcgtaacggc aaaagcaccg ccggacatca
      961 gcgctagcgg agtgtatact ggcttactat gttggcactg atgagggtgt cagtgaagtg
     1021 cttcatgtgg caggagaaaa aaggctgcac cggtgcgtca gcagaatatg tgatacagga
     1081 tatattccgc ttcctcgctc actgactcgc tacgctcggt cgttcgactg cggcgagcgg
     1141 aaatggctta cgaacggggc ggagatttcc tggaagatgc caggaagata cttaacaggg
     1201 aagtgagagg gccgcggcaa agccgttttt ccataggctc cgcccccctg acaagcatca
     1261 cgaaatctga cgctcaaatc agtggtggcg aaacccgaca ggactataaa gataccaggc
     1321 gtttccccct ggcggctccc tcgtgcgctc tcctgttcct gcctttcggt ttaccggtgt
     1381 cattccgctg ttatggccgc gtttgtctca ttccacgcct gacactcagt tccgggtagg
     1441 cagttsgctc caagctggac tgtatgcacg aaccccccgt tcagtccgac cgctgcgcct
     1501 tatccggtaa ctatcgtctt gagtccaacc cggaaagaca tgcaaaagca ccactggcag
     1561 cagccactgg taattgattt agaggagtta gtcttgaagt catgcgccgg ttaaggctaa
     1621 actgaaagga caagttttgg tgactgcgct cctccaagcc atttacctcg gttcaaagag
     1681 ttggtagctc agagaacctt cgaaaaaccg ccctgcaagg cggttttttc gttttcagag
     1741 caagagatta cgcgcagacc aaaacgatct caagaagatc atcttattaa tcagataaaa
     1801 tatttctaga tttcagtgca atttatctct tcaaatgtag cacctgaagt cagccccata
     1861 cgatataagt tgtaattctc atgtttgaca gcttatcatc gataagcttt aatgcggtag
     1921 tttatcacag ttaaattgct aacgcagtca ggcaccgtgt atgaaatcta acaatgcgct
     1981 catcgtcatc ctcggcaccg tcaccctgga tgctgtaggc ataggcttgg ttatgccggt
     2041 actgccgggc ctcttgcggg atatcgtcca ttccgacagc atcgccagtc actatggcgt
     2101 gctgctagcg ctatatgcgt tgatgcaatt tctatgcgca cccgttctcg gagcactgtc
     2161 cgaccgcttt ggccgccgcc cagtcctgct cgcttcgcta cttggagcca ctatcgacta
     2221 cgcgatcatg gcgaccacac ccgtcctgtg gatcctctac gccggacgca tcgtggccgg
     2281 catcaccggc gccacaggtg cggttgctgg cgcctatatc gccgacatca ccgatgggga
     2341 agatcgggct cgccacttcg ggctcatgag cgcttgtttc ggcgtgggta tggtggcagg
     2401 ccccgtggcc gggggactgt tgggcgccat ctccttgcat gcaccattcc ttgcggcggc
     2461 ggtgctcaac ggcctcaacc tactactggg ctgcttccta atgcaggagt cgcataaggg
     2521 agagcgtcga ccgatgccct tgagagcctt caacccagtc agctccttcc ggtgggcgcg
     2581 gggcatgact atcgtcgccg cacttatgac tgttttcttt atcatgcaac tcgtaggaca
     2641 ggtgccggca gcgctctggg tcattttcgg cgaggaccgc tttcgctgga gcgcgacgat
     2701 gatcggcctg tcgcttgcgg tattcggaat cttgcacgcc ctcgctcaag ccttcgtcac
     2761 tggtcccgcc accaaacgtt tcggcgagaa gcaggccatt atcgccggca tggcggccga
     2821 cgcgctgggc tacgtcttgc tggcgttcgc gacgcgaggc tggatggcct tccccattat
     2881 gattcttctc gcttccggcg gcatcgggat gcccgcgttg caggccatgc tgtccaggca
     2941 ggtagatgac gaccatcagg gacagcttca aggatcgctc gcggctctta ccagcctaac
     3001 ttcgatcatt ggaccgctga tcgtcacggc gatttatgcc gcctcggcga gcacatggaa
     3061 cgggttggca tggattgtag gcgccgccct ataccttgtc tgcctccccg cgttgcgtcg
     3121 cggtgcatgg agccgggcca cctcgacctg aatggaagcc ggcggcacct cgctaacgga
     3181 ttcaccactc caagaattgg agccaatcaa ttcttgcgga gaactgtgaa tgcgcaaacc
     3241 aacccttggc agaacatatc catcgcgtcc gccatctcca gcagccgcac gcggcgcatc
     3301 tcgggcagcg ttgggtcctg gccacgggtg cgcatgatcg tgctcctgtc gttgaggacc
     3361 cggctaggct ggcggggttg ccttactggt tagcagaatg aatcaccgat acgcgagcga
     3421 acgtgaagcg actgctgctg caaaacgtct gcgacctgag cgccgcagcc ggacgaccga
     3481 gcgccttg
//
