Features (pLannotate 1.2.2; 14 found; start..end, strand, type, name):
      1..95      +  terminator     lambda t0 terminator: transcription terminator from phage lambda
    144..165     +  protein_bind   CAP binding site: CAP binding activates transcription in the presence of cAMP. E. coli catabolite activator protein
    180..210     +  promoter       lac promoter: promoter for the E. coli lac operon
    218..234     +  protein_bind   lac operator: The lac repressor binds to the lac operator to inhibit transcription in E. coli. This inhibition can be relieved by adding lactose or isopropyl-β-D-thiogalactopyranoside (IPTG). lac repressor encoded by lacI
    271..327     -  misc_feature   MCS: pUC18/19 multiple cloning site
    324..481     +  CDS            lacZα (fragment): LacZα fragment of β-galactosidase; lacZ fragment
    487..579     -  misc_feature   bom (fragment): basis of mobility region from pBR322
    605..691     -  terminator     rrnB T1 terminator: Escherichia coli rrnB; transcription terminator T1 from the E. coli rrnB gene
    823..966     +  mobile_element IS1 (fragment): prokaryotic transposable element IS1
   1085..1140    -  rep_origin     RSF ori (fragment): Plasmids containing the RSF 1030 origin of replication can be propagated in E. coli cells that contain additional plasmids with compatible origins.
   1228..1773    -  rep_origin     p15A ori: Plasmids containing the medium-copy-number p15A origin of replication can be propagated in E. coli cells that contain a second plasmid with the ColE1 origin.
   1885..1913    +  promoter       tet promoter: E. coli promoter for tetracycline efflux protein gene
   1961..3151    +  CDS            TcR: tetracycline efflux protein; tet; confers resistance to tetracycline
   3393..3461    -  CDS            YPB1_ECOLX (fragment): Protein predicted: Swiss-Prot protein existence level 4. From Escherichia coli.
>Addgene plasmid #114170 | pStA1EZ | depositor full sequence | sequence record 215499 | Full Sequence
GACTCCTGTTGATAGATCCAGTAATGACCTCAGAACTCCATCTGGATTTGTTCAGAACGCTCGGTTGCCG
CCGGGCGTTTTTTATTGGTGAGAATGGTCTCACGCTCAGAGAAGAGCCAGTAGGGCAGTGAGCGCAACGC
AATTAATGTGAGTTAGCTCACTCATTAGGCACCCCAGGCTTTACACTTTATGCTTCCGGCTCGTATGTTG
TGTGGAATTGTGAGCGGATAACAATTTCACACAGGAAACAGCTATGACCATGATTACGCCAAGCTTGCAT
GCCTGCAGGTCGACTCTAGAGGATCCCCGGGTACCGAGCTCGAATTCACTGGCCGTCGTTTTACAACGTC
GTGACTGGGAAAACCCTGGCGTTACCCAACTTAATCGCCTTGCAGCACATCCCCCTTTCGCCAGCTGGCG
TAATAGCGAAGAGGCCCGCACCGATCGCCCTTCCCAACAGTTGCGCAGCCTGAATGGCGAATGGCGCCTG
ATGCGGTATTTTCTCCTTACGCATCTGTGCGGTATTTCACACCGCATATGGTGCACTCTCAGTACAATCT
GCTCTGATGCCGCATAGTTTCCGCTCTTCAGGATACTAGAGACCATTTGTCCTACTCAGGAGAGCGTTCA
CCGACAAACAACAGATAAAACGAAAGGCCCAGTCTTTCGACTGAGCCTTTCGTTTTATTTGATGCCCGAA
AGGGCCTCGTGATACGCCAAAAGTTGGCCCAGGGCTTCCCGGTATCAACAGGGACACCAGGATTTATTTA
TTCTGCGAAGTGATCTTCCGTCACAGGTATTTATTCGGCGCAAAGTGCGTCGGGTGATGCTGCCAACTTA
CTGATTTAGTGTATGATGGTGTTTTTGAGGTGCTCCAGTGGCTTCTGTTTCTATCAGCTGTCCCTCCTGT
TCAGCTACTGACGGGGTGGTGCGTAACGGCAAAAGCACCGCCGGACATCAGCGCTAGCGGAGTGTATACT
GGCTTACTATGTTGGCACTGATGAGGGTGTCAGTGAAGTGCTTCATGTGGCAGGAGAAAAAAGGCTGCAC
CGGTGCGTCAGCAGAATATGTGATACAGGATATATTCCGCTTCCTCGCTCACTGACTCGCTACGCTCGGT
CGTTCGACTGCGGCGAGCGGAAATGGCTTACGAACGGGGCGGAGATTTCCTGGAAGATGCCAGGAAGATA
CTTAACAGGGAAGTGAGAGGGCCGCGGCAAAGCCGTTTTTCCATAGGCTCCGCCCCCCTGACAAGCATCA
CGAAATCTGACGCTCAAATCAGTGGTGGCGAAACCCGACAGGACTATAAAGATACCAGGCGTTTCCCCCT
GGCGGCTCCCTCGTGCGCTCTCCTGTTCCTGCCTTTCGGTTTACCGGTGTCATTCCGCTGTTATGGCCGC
GTTTGTCTCATTCCACGCCTGACACTCAGTTCCGGGTAGGCAGTTCGCTCCAAGCTGGACTGTATGCACG
AACCCCCCGTTCAGTCCGACCGCTGCGCCTTATCCGGTAACTATCGTCTTGAGTCCAACCCGGAAAGACA
TGCAAAAGCACCACTGGCAGCAGCCACTGGTAATTGATTTAGAGGAGTTAGTCTTGAAGTCATGCGCCGG
TTAAGGCTAAACTGAAAGGACAAGTTTTGGTGACTGCGCTCCTCCAAGCCAGTTACCTCGGTTCAAAGAG
TTGGTAGCTCAGAGAACCTTCGAAAAACCGCCCTGCAAGGCGGTTTTTTCGTTTTCAGAGCAAGAGATTA
CGCGCAGACCAAAACGATCTCAAGAAGATCATCTTATTAATCAGATAAAATATTTCTAGATTTCAGTGCA
ATTTATCTCTTCAAATGTAGCACCTGAAGTCAGCCCCATACGATATAAGTTGTAATTCTCATGTTTGACA
GCTTATCATCGATAAGCTTTAATGCGGTAGTTTATCACAGTTAAATTGCTAACGCAGTCAGGCACCGTGT
ATGAAATCTAACAATGCGCTCATCGTCATCCTCGGCACCGTCACCCTGGATGCTGTAGGCATAGGCTTGG
TTATGCCGGTACTGCCGGGCCTCTTGCGGGATATCGTCCATTCCGACAGCATCGCCAGTCACTATGGCGT
GCTGCTAGCGCTATATGCGTTGATGCAATTTCTATGCGCACCCGTTCTCGGAGCACTGTCCGACCGCTTT
GGCCGCCGCCCAGTCCTGCTCGCTTCGCTACTTGGAGCCACTATCGACTACGCGATCATGGCGACCACAC
CCGTCCTGTGGATCCTCTACGCCGGACGCATCGTGGCCGGCATCACCGGCGCCACAGGTGCGGTTGCTGG
CGCCTATATCGCCGACATCACCGATGGGGAAGATCGGGCTCGCCACTTCGGGCTCATGAGCGCTTGTTTC
GGCGTGGGTATGGTGGCAGGCCCCGTGGCCGGGGGACTGTTGGGCGCCATCTCCTTGCATGCACCATTCC
TTGCGGCGGCGGTGCTCAACGGCCTCAACCTACTACTGGGCTGCTTCCTAATGCAGGAGTCGCATAAGGG
AGAGCGTCGACCGATGCCCTTGAGAGCCTTCAACCCAGTCAGCTCCTTCCGGTGGGCGCGGGGCATGACT
ATCGTCGCCGCACTTATGACTGTTTTCTTTATCATGCAACTCGTAGGACAGGTGCCGGCAGCGCTCTGGG
TCATTTTCGGCGAGGACCGCTTTCGCTGGAGCGCGACGATGATCGGCCTGTCGCTTGCGGTATTCGGAAT
CTTGCACGCCCTCGCTCAAGCCTTCGTCACTGGTCCCGCCACCAAACGTTTCGGCGAGAAGCAGGCCATT
ATCGCCGGCATGGCGGCCGACGCGCTGGGCTACGTCTTGCTGGCGTTCGCGACGCGAGGCTGGATGGCCT
TCCCCATTATGATTCTTCTCGCTTCCGGCGGCATCGGGATGCCCGCGTTGCAGGCCATGCTGTCCAGGCA
GGTAGATGACGACCATCAGGGACAGCTTCAAGGATCGCTCGCGGCTCTTACCAGCCTAACTTCGATCATT
GGACCGCTGATCGTCACGGCGATTTATGCCGCCTCGGCGAGCACATGGAACGGGTTGGCATGGATTGTAG
GCGCCGCCCTATACCTTGTCTGCCTCCCCGCGTTGCGTCGCGGTGCATGGAGCCGGGCCACCTCGACCTG
AATGGAAGCCGGCGGCACCTCGCTAACGGATTCACCACTCCAAGAATTGGAGCCAATCAATTCTTGCGGA
GAACTGTGAATGCGCAAACCAACCCTTGGCAGAACATATCCATCGCGTCCGCCATCTCCAGCAGCCGCAC
GCGGCGCATCTCGGGCAGCGTTGGGTCCTGGCCACGGGTGCGCATGATCGTGCTCCTGTCGTTGAGGACC
CGGCTAGGCTGGCGGGGTTGCCTTACTGGTTAGCAGAATGAATCACCGATACGCGAGCGAACGTGAAGCG
ACTGCTGCTGCAAAACGTCTGCGACCTGAGCGCCGCAGCCGAACGACCGAGCGCCTTG
